Addgene plasmid #20870: pIOM17
Depositing lab: Carmen Beuzón. Depositing organization: Universidad de Malaga. Publication: Suicide vectors for antibiotic marker exchange and rapid generation of multiple knockout mutants by allelic exchange in Gram-negative bacteria. Ortiz-Martin I, Macho AP, Lambersten L, Ramos C, Beuzon CR. J Microbiol Methods. 2006 Dec . 67(3):395-407. 10.1016/j.mimet.2006.04.011 PubMed 16750581.
Backbone
  Vector backbone: pKAS32
  Backbone manufacturer: Skorupski, K., Taylor, R.K.
  Backbone size w/o insert (bp): 4400
  Vector type: Bacterial Expression
Growth in bacteria
  Bacterial resistance: Chloramphenicol and Ampicillin, 25 & 100 μg/mL
  Growth temperature: 37°C
  Growth strain: Strains producing the π protein from λ phage. Ej. S17λpir, CC118λpir.
  Copy number: Low Copy
Gene/Insert
  Gene/Insert name: aphA::cat (alt name: kanamycin resistance gene interrupted by chloramphenicol resistance gene)
  Species: bacteria
  Insert size (bp): 2500
  Cloning method: Restriction Enzyme; 5′ cloning site NotI (not destroyed); 3′ cloning site NotI (not destroyed)
  Sequencing primers: 5′ n/a; 3′ n/a
Terms and licenses: Academic/Nonprofit Terms; Industry Terms: Not Available to Industry
Depositor comments: Contains cat which confers resistance to chloramphenicol.
How to cite: pIOM17 was a gift from Carmen Beuzón (Addgene plasmid # 20870 ; http://n2t.net/addgene:20870 ; RRID:Addgene_20870)
