[The description below was written by a language model from this plasmid's Addgene catalogue record.]
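Description:
pIOM17 is a suicide vector for allelic exchange in Gram-negative bacteria, built on the pKAS32 backbone (about 4.4 kb) and catalogued as a low-copy bacterial plasmid. It must be propagated in strains that supply the π protein, such as λpir lysogens of S17 or CC118. This indicates a π-dependent origin of replication, so the plasmid cannot be maintained once transferred into a recipient lacking pir. Any antibiotic-resistant recipients must therefore arise from recombination of the plasmid, or part of it, into the host genome. Selection in the maintenance host is with ampicillin and chloramphenicol. The record includes no feature table, so the origin, mobilisation functions and any counter-selection marker carried by the backbone are not itemised.

The payload is an approximately 2.5 kb aphA::cat cassette cloned as a NotI fragment, with both NotI sites preserved. It consists of a kanamycin resistance gene (aphA) interrupted by a chloramphenicol acetyltransferase gene (cat), which confers chloramphenicol resistance. The aphA sequences on either side of cat serve as homology arms. In a strain that already carries a kanamycin-marked mutation, recombination across these arms replaces the intact aphA with the disrupted copy, switching the marker from kanamycin to chloramphenicol resistance. Consistent with the associated publication, which covers antibiotic marker exchange and rapid generation of multiple knockout mutants, the construct is used to free up the kanamycin marker so that further knockouts can be made in the same strain. The promoters driving the resistance genes are not stated in the record.
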