>Addgene plasmid #20870 | pIOM17 | addgene partial sequence | sequence record 25982 | CAT-R 5'-GCAACTGACTGAAATGCCTC-3'
CCCCCCCGCCGCTGTCTCATGCATTGGGAATATCAACGGTGGTATATCCAGTGATTTTTTTCTCCATTTT
AGCTTCCTTAGCTCCTGAAAACCTCGCCAAGCTAGCTTGGATTCTCACCAATAAAAACGCCCGGCGGCAA
CCGAGCGTTCTGAACAAATCCAGACTCGAGCAAGACGTTTCCCGTTGAATATGGCTCATAACACCCCTTG
TATTACTGTTTATGTAAGCAGACAGTTTTATTGTTCATGATGATATATTTTTATCTTGTGCAATGTAACA
TCAGAGATTTTGAGACACAACGTGGCTTTGTTGAATAAATCGAACTTTTGCTGAGTTGAAGGATCAGATC
ACGCATCTTCCCGACAACGCAGACCGTTCCGTGGCAAAGCAAAAGTTCAAAATCACCAACTGGTCCACCT
ACAACAAAGCTCTCATCAACCGTGGCTCCCTCACTTTCTGGCTGGATGATGGGGCGATTCAGGCCTGGTA
TGAGTCAGCAACACCTTCTTCACGAGGCAGACCTCAGCGCTATTCTGACCTTGCCATCACGACTGTGCTG
GTCATTAAACGCGTATTCAGGCTGACCCTGCGCGCTGCGCAGGGCTTTATTGATTCCATTTTTACACTGA
ATGAATGTTCCGTTGCCCCTGCCCGGGCTACAGAGCTTGGGGGTACCGAGCTGCGAATTCGCGGCGTGCC
CGCCACAACGCTGCCTAGGGCGTGTTAATATTCCGGTAGTATACCTAGCCTGCCTAACGTCGAACAACCG
CGGTCTCTTCTAGAACTATAAGCTAGGCATGCTCAACATTTAAAGGCGCTGATCGTCCAAACGCCCGGCG
GATCCTCGCCGTGGATGATCATTGCAAGTTGGTATCTCATTATATTAGGGGACCCCGGGTTGATATTATA
TCTTCAGGGTTCGAAGAAATGGAAAACCCCCGTAAC
