>Addgene plasmid #20870 | pIOM17 | addgene partial sequence | sequence record 25983 | 20870 with Amp-R
ACGGTTCTTCGGGGCGAAAACTCTCAAGGTATCTTACCGCATGATTGAGATCCAGNTTCGNTGTTNACCC
ACGTCGNTGCACCCAACTGCATCNTTCAGCATCTTTTACGTTTCACCAGCGNTTTCTGGGTGAGCAAAAA
CAGGAAGGCAAAATGCCGCAAAAAAGGGAATAAGGGCGACACGGAAATGTTGAATACTCATACTCTTCCT
TTTTCAATATTATTGAAGCATTTATCAGGGTTATTGTCTCATGAGCGGATACATATTTGAATGTATTTAG
AAAAATAAACAAATAGGGGTTCCGCGCACATTTCCCCGAAAAGTGCCACCTGCAGATCCATGGGACGTCN
ACGTTTGGCCTTACTTAACGGAGAACCATTAAGCCTTAGGACGCTTCACGCCATACTTGGAACGAGCCTG
CTTACGGTCTTTAACGCCGGAGCANTCAAGCGCACCACGTACGGTGTGGTAACGAACACCCGGGAGGTCT
TTAACACGACCGCCACGGATCAGGATCACGGAGTGCTCCTGCAGGTTGTGACCNTCACCACCGATGTAGG
AAGTCACTTCTAAACNGTTAGTCANNACNAACACGGCATACCTTTNCGCAGCGCGGAGATCGGGTTTTTT
AGGAGTGGTAGNATATANANGAGTACNTACNCCACGNTTTTGCGGGCATGCTTTCCNGCGCAGGCACGTT
TNCTTTCGCAACTTTGCNNGCANGNAGNTTNGCNNACNACTGGTTAACTGTTGCCATTANANACCNCCAG
GATTANGCTTTTNTTCNTAANTGNTNATTAACTGTCNCNCNCANATGAGGCNCCGAANTNAAGGCGANNC
CNAACAG
